Addgene plasmid #18018: pcDNA3.1 FLIPglu-170nDelta13V
Depositing lab: Wolf Frommer. Depositing organization: Carnegie Institution for Science. Publication: Facilitative plasma membrane transporters function during ER transit. Takanaga H, Frommer WB. FASEB J. 2010 Aug . 24(8):2849-58. 10.1096/fj.09-146472 PubMed 20354141.
Backbone
  Vector backbone: pcDNA3.1(+)
  Backbone manufacturer: Invitrogen
  Backbone size w/o insert (bp): 5428
  Vector type: Mammalian Expression
  Selectable markers: Neomycin (select with G418)
Growth in bacteria
  Bacterial resistance: Ampicillin, 100 μg/mL
  Growth temperature: 37°C
  Growth strain: DH5alpha
  Copy number: High Copy
Gene/Insert
  Gene/Insert name: FLIPglu F16F Delta13 (alt names: ECFP-mglB-Venus; Periplasmic glucose binding)
  Species: E. coli
  Insert size (bp): 2400
  Mutation: WT binding protein (no F16A)
  Tag / fusion protein: ECFP (N terminal on insert); Venus (C terminal on insert)
  Cloning method: Restriction Enzyme; 5′ cloning site HindIII (not destroyed); 3′ cloning site EcoRI (not destroyed)
  Sequencing primers: 5′ T7 Fwd
Terms and licenses: Academic/Nonprofit Terms; Industry Terms: Not Available to Industry
How to cite: pcDNA3.1 FLIPglu-170nDelta13V was a gift from Wolf Frommer (Addgene plasmid # 18018 ; http://n2t.net/addgene:18018 ; RRID:Addgene_18018)
