[The description below was written by a language model from this plasmid's Addgene catalogue record and pLannotate feature annotations shown in this document.]
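Description:
pcDNA3.1 FLIPglu-170nDelta13V is a mammalian expression plasmid built on the pcDNA3.1(+) backbone that encodes a genetically encoded FRET sensor for glucose. It is maintained in E. coli at high copy through a ColE1/pUC-type origin with ampicillin selection (AmpR under its own bla promoter), and it also carries an f1 origin. For selecting stably transfected mammalian cells, an SV40 early promoter drives a neomycin phosphotransferase gene terminated by an SV40 polyadenylation signal, giving G418 resistance. The annotated full sequence is about 7.9 kb, consistent with a roughly 2.4 kb insert placed between the HindIII and EcoRI sites of the backbone.

The payload is a single open reading frame in which the E. coli periplasmic glucose/galactose-binding protein mglB is sandwiched between ECFP at the N terminus and the yellow fluorescent protein Venus at the C terminus. Expression is driven by the CMV immediate-early enhancer and promoter and terminated by the bovine growth hormone polyadenylation signal; a T7 promoter upstream of the insert serves as a sequencing primer site. In sensors of this design, sugar binding changes the conformation of the binding protein and so alters energy transfer between the cyan donor and yellow acceptor, giving a ratiometric optical readout of glucose. The record notes that this version retains the wild-type binding protein, lacking the F16A substitution. "Delta13" is part of the insert name but is not defined in the record. A residual attB2 site and a fragment of a multiple cloning site downstream of Venus appear to be cloning remnants. The associated publication concerns the activity of plasma membrane transporters during ER transit, consistent with use for imaging glucose in living mammalian cells.
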