Features (pLannotate 1.2.2; 25 found; start..end, strand, type, name):
     28..80      -  misc_feature   bom (fragment): basis of mobility region from pBR322
    235..614     +  enhancer       CMV enhancer: human cytomegalovirus immediate early enhancer
    615..818     +  promoter       CMV promoter: human cytomegalovirus (CMV) immediate early promoter
    814..847     +  LTR            5' LTR (truncated) (fragment): truncated 5' long terminal repeat (LTR) from HIV-1
    863..881     +  promoter       T7 promoter: promoter for bacteriophage T7 RNA polymerase
    948..1628    +  CDS            Enhanced Cyan-Emitting GFP: Enhanced Cyan-Emitting GFP is a basic (constitutively fluorescent) cyan fluorescent protein published in 2002, derived from Aequorea victoria.
   1596..2543    +  CDS            mglB: DGAL_ECOLI - Experimental evidence at protein level: Swiss-Prot protein existence level 1. This protein is involved in the active transport of galactose and glucose. It plays a role in the chemotaxis towards the two sugars by interacting with the trg chemoreceptor. From Escherichia coli (strain K12).
   2547..3248    +  CDS            Venus: yellow fluorescent protein (YFP) with fast and efficient maturation (Nagai et al., 2002) mammalian codon-optimized
   3260..3284    -  protein_bind   attB2: mutant version of attB; recombination site for the Gateway® BP reaction BP Clonase™
   3312..3338    +  misc_feature   MCS (fragment): pBluescript multiple cloning site
   3347..3365    -  promoter       T7 promoter: promoter for bacteriophage T7 RNA polymerase
   3470..3694    +  polyA_signal   bGH poly(A) signal: bovine growth hormone polyadenylation signal
   3698..3719    +  promoter       SV40 promoter (fragment): SV40 enhancer and early promoter
   3740..4168    +  rep_origin     f1 ori (sequence partly withheld): f1 bacteriophage origin of replication; arrow indicates direction of (+) strand synthesis
   4182..4511    +  promoter       SV40 promoter: SV40 enhancer and early promoter
   4578..5369    +  CDS            neo: KKA2_KLEPN - Also known as kan, nptII. Experimental evidence at protein level: Swiss-Prot protein existence level 1. Resistance to kanamycin, neomycin, paromomycin, ribostamycin, butirosin and gentamicin B. From Klebsiella pneumoniae.
   5393..5551    +  CDS            ble (fragment): BLE_KLEPN - Experimental evidence at protein level: Swiss-Prot protein existence level 1. Binding protein with a strong affinity to the bleomycin family of antibiotics. Binds to CL990; an antimitotic-antibiotic compound. From Klebsiella pneumoniae.
   5546..5667    +  polyA_signal   SV40 poly(A) signal: SV40 polyadenylation signal
   5740..5756    -  protein_bind   lac operator: The lac repressor binds to the lac operator to inhibit transcription in E. coli. This inhibition can be relieved by adding lactose or isopropyl-β-D-thiogalactopyranoside (IPTG). lac repressor encoded by lacI
   5764..5794    -  promoter       lac promoter: promoter for the E. coli lac operon
   5809..5830    -  protein_bind   CAP binding site: CAP binding activates transcription in the presence of cAMP. E. coli catabolite activator protein
   5843..5935    -  CDS            lacI (fragment): lac repressor; lacI; The lac repressor binds to the lac operator to inhibit transcription in E. coli. This inhibition can be relieved by adding lactose or isopropyl-β-D-thiogalactopyranoside (IPTG).
   6118..6703    -  rep_origin     ori: high-copy-number ColE1/pMB1/pBR322/pUC origin of replication
   6874..7734    -  CDS            AmpR: β-lactamase; bla; confers resistance to ampicillin, carbenicillin, and related antibiotics
   7735..7839    -  promoter       AmpR promoter: bla
>Addgene plasmid #18018 | pcDNA3.1 FLIPglu-170nDelta13V | depositor full sequence | sequence record 8774 | Author sequence
GACGGATCGGGAGATCTCCCGATCCCCTATGGTGCACTCTCAGTACAATCTGCTCTGATGCCGCATAGTT
AAGCCAGTATCTGCTCCCTGCTTGTGTGTTGGAGGTCGCTGAGTAGTGCGCGAGCAAAATTTAAGCTACA
ACAAGGCAAGGCTTGACCGACAATTGCATGAAGAATCTGCTTAGGGTTAGGCGTTTTGCGCTGCTTCGCG
ATGTACGGGCCAGATATACGCGTTGACATTGATTATTGACTAGTTATTAATAGTAATCAATTACGGGGTC
ATTAGTTCATAGCCCATATATGGAGTTCCGCGTTACATAACTTACGGTAAATGGCCCGCCTGGCTGACCG
CCCAACGACCCCCGCCCATTGACGTCAATAATGACGTATGTTCCCATAGTAACGCCAATAGGGACTTTCC
ATTGACGTCAATGGGTGGAGTATTTACGGTAAACTGCCCACTTGGCAGTACATCAAGTGTATCATATGCC
AAGTACGCCCCCTATTGACGTCAATGACGGTAAATGGCCCGCCTGGCATTATGCCCAGTACATGACCTTA
TGGGACTTTCCTACTTGGCAGTACATCTACGTATTAGTCATCGCTATTACCATGGTGATGCGGTTTTGGC
AGTACATCAATGGGCGTGGATAGCGGTTTGACTCACGGGGATTTCCAAGTCTCCACCCCATTGACGTCAA
TGGGAGTTTGTTTTGGCACCAAAATCAACGGGACTTTCCAAAATGTCGTAACAACTCCGCCCCATTGACG
CAAATGGGCGGTAGGCGTGTACGGTGGGAGGTCTATATAAGCAGAGCTCTCTGGCTAACTAGAGAACCCA
CTGCTTACTGGCTTATCGAAATTAATACGACTCACTATAGGGAGACCCAAGCTGGCTAGCGTTTAAACTT
AAGCTTGGTACCGAGCTCGGATCCGGGCCGCATGGTGAGCAAGGGCGAGGAGCTGTTCACCGGGGTGGTG
CCCATCCTGGTCGAGCTGGACGGCGACGTAAACGGCCACAAGTTCAGCGTGTCCGGCGAGGGCGAGGGCG
ATGCCACCTACGGCAAGCTGACCCTGAAGTTCATCTGCACCACCGGCAAGCTGCCCGTGCCCTGGCCCAC
CCTCGTGACCACCCTGACCTGGGGCGTGCAGTGCTTCAGCCGCTACCCCGACCACATGAAGCAGCACGAC
TTCTTCAAGTCCGCCATGCCCGAAGGCTACGTCCAGGAGCGCACCATCTTCTTCAAGGACGACGGCAACT
ACAAGACCCGCGCCGAGGTGAAGTTCGAGGGCGACACCCTGGTGAACCGCATCGAGCTGAAGGGCATCGA
CTTCAAGGAGGACGGCAACATCCTGGGGCACAAGCTGGAGTACAACTACATCAGCCACAACGTCTATATC
ACCGCCGACAAGCAGAAGAACGGCATCAAGGCCAACTTCAAGATCCGCCACAACATCGAGGACGGCAGCG
TGCAGCTCGCCGACCACTACCAGCAGAACACCCCCATCGGCGACGGCCCCGTGCTGCTGCCCGACAACCA
CTACCTGAGCACCCAGTCCGCCCTGAGCAAAGACCCCAACGAGAAGCGCGATCACATGGTCCTGCTGGAG
TTCGTGACCGCCGCCGGGATCGCTGATACTCGCATTGGTGTAACAATCTATAAGTACGACGATAACTTTA
TGTCTGTAGTGCGCAAGGCTATTGAGCAAGATGCGAAAGCCGCGCCAGATGTTCAGCTGCTGATGAATGA
TTCTCAGAATGACCAGTCCAAGCAGAACGATCAGATCGACGTATTGCTGGCGAAAGGGGTGAAGGCACTG
GCAATCAACCTGGTTGACCCGGCAGCTGCGGGTACGGTGATTGAGAAAGCGCGTGGGCAAAACGTGCCGG
TGGTTTTCTTCAACAAAGAACCGTCTCGTAAGGCGCTGGATAGCTACGACAAAGCCTACTACGTTGGCAC
TGACTCCAAAGAGTCCGGCATTATTCAAGGCGATTTGATTGCTAAACACTGGGCGGCGAATCAGGGTTGG
GATCTGAACAAAGACGGTCAGATTCAGTTCGTACTGCTGAAAGGTGAACCGGGCCATCCGGATGCAGAAG
CACGTACCACTTACGTGATTAAAGAATTGAACGATAAAGGCATCAAAACTGAACAGTTACAGTTAGATAC
CGCAATGTGGGACACCGCTCAGGCGAAAGATAAGATGGACGCCTGGCTGTCTGGCCCGAACGCCAACAAA
ATCGAAGTGGTTATCGCCAACAACGATGCGATGGCAATGGGCGCGGTTGAAGCGCTGAAAGCACACAACA
AGTCCAGCATTCCGGTGTTTGGCGTCGATGCGCTGCCAGAAGCGCTGGCGCTGGTGAAATCCGGTGCACT
GGCGGGCACCGTACTGAACGATGCTAACAACCAGGCGAAAGCGACCTTTGATCTGGCGAAAAACCTGGCC
GATGGTAAAGGTGCGGCTGATGGCACCAACTGGAAAATCGACAACAAAGTGGTCCGCGTACCTTATGTTG
GCGTAGATAAAGACAACCTGGCTCTCGAGCTGTTCACCGGGGTGGTGCCCATCCTGGTCGAGCTGGACGG
CGACGTAAACGGCCACAAGTTCAGCGTGTCCGGCGAGGGCGAGGGCGATGCCACCTACGGCAAGCTGACC
CTGAAGCTGATCTGCACCACCGGCAAGCTGCCCGTGCCCTGGCCCACCCTCGTGACCACCCTGGGCTACG
GCCTGCAGTGCTTCGCCCGCTACCCCGACCACATGAAGCAGCACGACTTCTTCAAGTCCGCCATGCCCGA
AGGCTACGTCCAGGAGCGCACCATCTTCTTCAAGGACGACGGCAACTACAAGACCCGCGCCGAGGTGAAG
TTCGAGGGCGACACCCTGGTGAACCGCATCGAGCTGAAGGGCATCGACTTCAAGGAGGACGGCAACATCC
TGGGGCACAAGCTGGAGTACAACTACAACAGCCACAACGTCTATATCACCGCCGACAAGCAGAAGAACGG
CATCAAGGCCAACTTCAAGATCCGCCACAACATCGAGGACGGCGGCGTGCAGCTCGCCGACCACTACCAG
CAGAACACCCCCATCGGCGACGGCCCCGTGCTGCTGCCCGACAACCACTACCTGAGCTACCAGTCCGCCC
TGAGCAAAGACCCCAACGAGAAGCGCGATCACATGGTCCTGCTGGAGTTCGTGACCGCCGCCGGGATCAC
TCTCGGCATGGACGAGCTGTACAAGTAAAAGCTATCTAGACCCAGCTTTCTTGTACAAAGTGGTGTAGTT
AATTCATGATGGCCGCTGCAGGTCGACCTCGAGGGGGGGCCCGGTACCCAATTCGCCCTATAGTGAGTCG
TATTACGCGCGGATCCACTAGTCCAGTGTGGTGGAATTCTGCAGATATCCAGCACAGTGGCGGCCGCTCG
AGTCTAGAGGGCCCGTTTAAACCCGCTGATCAGCCTCGACTGTGCCTTCTAGTTGCCAGCCATCTGTTGT
TTGCCCCTCCCCCGTGCCTTCCTTGACCCTGGAAGGTGCCACTCCCACTGTCCTTTCCTAATAAAATGAG
GAAATTGCATCGCATTGTCTGAGTAGGTGTCATTCTATTCTGGGGGGTGGGGTGGGGCAGGACAGCAAGG
GGGAGGATTGGGAAGACAATAGCAGGCATGCTGGGGATGCGGTGGGCTCTATGGCTTCTGAGGCGGAAAG
AACCAGCTGGGGCTCTAGGGGGTATCCCC
[124 nt withheld, positions 3740-3863]
C
[91 nt withheld, positions 3865-3955]
A
[49 nt withheld, positions 3957-4005]
CCTTTGACGTTGGAGTCCACGTTCTTT
[37 nt withheld, positions 4033-4069]
ACCCTATCTCGGTCTATTCTTTTGATTTATAAGGGATTTTGCCGATTTCGGCCTATTGGTTAAAAAATGA
GCTGATTTAACAAAAATTTAACGCGAATTAATTCTGTGGAATGTGTGTCAGTTAGGGTGTGGAAAGTCCC
CAGGCTCCCCAGCAGGCAGAAGTATGCAAAGCATGCATCTCAATTAGTCAGCAACCAGGTGTGGAAAGTC
CCCAGGCTCCCCAGCAGGCAGAAGTATGCAAAGCATGCATCTCAATTAGTCAGCAACCATAGTCCCGCCC
CTAACTCCGCCCATCCCGCCCCTAACTCCGCCCAGTTCCGCCCATTCTCCGCCCCATGGCTGACTAATTT
TTTTTATTTATGCAGAGGCCGAGGCCGCCTCTGCCTCTGAGCTATTCCAGAAGTAGTGAGGAGGCTTTTT
TGGAGGCCTAGGCTTTTGCAAAAAGCTCCCGGGAGCTTGTATATCCATTTTCGGATCTGATCAAGAGACA
GGATGAGGATCGTTTCGCATGATTGAACAAGATGGATTGCACGCAGGTTCTCCGGCCGCTTGGGTGGAGA
GGCTATTCGGCTATGACTGGGCACAACAGACAATCGGCTGCTCTGATGCCGCCGTGTTCCGGCTGTCAGC
GCAGGGGCGCCCGGTTCTTTTTGTCAAGACCGACCTGTCCGGTGCCCTGAATGAACTGCAGGACGAGGCA
GCGCGGCTATCGTGGCTGGCCACGACGGGCGTTCCTTGCGCAGCTGTGCTCGACGTTGTCACTGAAGCGG
GAAGGGACTGGCTGCTATTGGGCGAAGTGCCGGGGCAGGATCTCCTGTCATCTCACCTTGCTCCTGCCGA
GAAAGTATCCATCATGGCTGATGCAATGCGGCGGCTGCATACGCTTGATCCGGCTACCTGCCCATTCGAC
CACCAAGCGAAACATCGCATCGAGCGAGCACGTACTCGGATGGAAGCCGGTCTTGTCGATCAGGATGATC
TGGACGAAGAGCATCAGGGGCTCGCGCCAGCCGAACTGTTCGCCAGGCTCAAGGCGCGCATGCCCGACGG
CGAGGATCTCGTCGTGACCCATGGCGATGCCTGCTTGCCGAATATCATGGTGGAAAATGGCCGCTTTTCT
GGATTCATCGACTGTGGCCGGCTGGGTGTGGCGGACCGCTATCAGGACATAGCGTTGGCTACCCGTGATA
TTGCTGAAGAGCTTGGCGGCGAATGGGCTGACCGCTTCCTCGTGCTTTACGGTATCGCCGCTCCCGATTC
GCAGCGCATCGCCTTCTATCGCCTTCTTGACGAGTTCTTCTGAGCGGGACTCTGGGGTTCGAAATGACCG
ACCAAGCGACGCCCAACCTGCCATCACGAGATTTCGATTCCACCGCCGCCTTCTATGAAAGGTTGGGCTT
CGGAATCGTTTTCCGGGACGCCGGCTGGATGATCCTCCAGCGCGGGGATCTCATGCTGGAGTTCTTCGCC
CACCCCAACTTGTTTATTGCAGCTTATAATGGTTACAAATAAAGCAATAGCATCACAAATTTCACAAATA
AAGCATTTTTTTCACTGCATTCTAGTTGTGGTTTGTCCAAACTCATCAATGTATCTTATCATGTCTGTAT
ACCGTCGACCTCTAGCTAGAGCTTGGCGTAATCATGGTCATAGCTGTTTCCTGTGTGAAATTGTTATCCG
CTCACAATTCCACACAACATACGAGCCGGAAGCATAAAGTGTAAAGCCTGGGGTGCCTAATGAGTGAGCT
AACTCACATTAATTGCGTTGCGCTCACTGCCCGCTTTCCAGTCGGGAAACCTGTCGTGCCAGCTGCATTA
ATGAATCGGCCAACGCGCGGGGAGAGGCGGTTTGCGTATTGGGCGCTCTTCCGCTTCCTCGCTCACTGAC
TCGCTGCGCTCGGTCGTTCGGCTGCGGCGAGCGGTATCAGCTCACTCAAAGGCGGTAATACGGTTATCCA
CAGAATCAGGGGATAACGCAGGAAAGAACATGTGAGCAAAAGGCCAGCAAAAGGCCAGGAACCGTAAAAA
GGCCGCGTTGCTGGCGTTTTTCCATAGGCTCCGCCCCCCTGACGAGCATCACAAAAATCGACGCTCAAGT
CAGAGGTGGCGAAACCCGACAGGACTATAAAGATACCAGGCGTTTCCCCCTGGAAGCTCCCTCGTGCGCT
CTCCTGTTCCGACCCTGCCGCTTACCGGATACCTGTCCGCCTTTCTCCCTTCGGGAAGCGTGGCGCTTTC
TCATAGCTCACGCTGTAGGTATCTCAGTTCGGTGTAGGTCGTTCGCTCCAAGCTGGGCTGTGTGCACGAA
CCCCCCGTTCAGCCCGACCGCTGCGCCTTATCCGGTAACTATCGTCTTGAGTCCAACCCGGTAAGACACG
ACTTATCGCCACTGGCAGCAGCCACTGGTAACAGGATTAGCAGAGCGAGGTATGTAGGCGGTGCTACAGA
GTTCTTGAAGTGGTGGCCTAACTACGGCTACACTAGAAGAACAGTATTTGGTATCTGCGCTCTGCTGAAG
CCAGTTACCTTCGGAAAAAGAGTTGGTAGCTCTTGATCCGGCAAACAAACCACCGCTGGTAGCGGTTTTT
TTGTTTGCAAGCAGCAGATTACGCGCAGAAAAAAAGGATCTCAAGAAGATCCTTTGATCTTTTCTACGGG
GTCTGACGCTCAGTGGAACGAAAACTCACGTTAAGGGATTTTGGTCATGAGATTATCAAAAAGGATCTTC
ACCTAGATCCTTTTAAATTAAAAATGAAGTTTTAAATCAATCTAAAGTATATATGAGTAAACTTGGTCTG
ACAGTTACCAATGCTTAATCAGTGAGGCACCTATCTCAGCGATCTGTCTATTTCGTTCATCCATAGTTGC
CTGACTCCCCGTCGTGTAGATAACTACGATACGGGAGGGCTTACCATCTGGCCCCAGTGCTGCAATGATA
CCGCGAGACCCACGCTCACCGGCTCCAGATTTATCAGCAATAAACCAGCCAGCCGGAAGGGCCGAGCGCA
GAAGTGGTCCTGCAACTTTATCCGCCTCCATCCAGTCTATTAATTGTTGCCGGGAAGCTAGAGTAAGTAG
TTCGCCAGTTAATAGTTTGCGCAACGTTGTTGCCATTGCTACAGGCATCGTGGTGTCACGCTCGTCGTTT
GGTATGGCTTCATTCAGCTCCGGTTCCCAACGATCAAGGCGAGTTACATGATCCCCCATGTTGTGCAAAA
AAGCGGTTAGCTCCTTCGGTCCTCCGATCGTTGTCAGAAGTAAGTTGGCCGCAGTGTTATCACTCATGGT
TATGGCAGCACTGCATAATTCTCTTACTGTCATGCCATCCGTAAGATGCTTTTCTGTGACTGGTGAGTAC
TCAACCAAGTCATTCTGAGAATAGTGTATGCGGCGACCGAGTTGCTCTTGCCCGGCGTCAATACGGGATA
ATACCGCGCCACATAGCAGAACTTTAAAAGTGCTCATCATTGGAAAACGTTCTTCGGGGCGAAAACTCTC
AAGGATCTTACCGCTGTTGAGATCCAGTTCGATGTAACCCACTCGTGCACCCAACTGATCTTCAGCATCT
TTTACTTTCACCAGCGTTTCTGGGTGAGCAAAAACAGGAAGGCAAAATGCCGCAAAAAAGGGAATAAGGG
CGACACGGAAATGTTGAATACTCATACTCTTCCTTTTTCAATATTATTGAAGCATTTATCAGGGTTATTG
TCTCATGAGCGGATACATATTTGAATGTATTTAGAAAAATAAACAAATAGGGGTTCCGCGCACATTTCCC
CGAAAAGTGCCACCTGACGTC
