>Addgene plasmid #18018 | pcDNA3.1 FLIPglu-170nDelta13V | addgene partial sequence | sequence record 23957 | FLIPglu 5'-ggcgtccatcttatctttcg-3'
CCATGCGGTNCTACTGTAACTGTTCAGTTTTGATGCCTTTATCGTTCAATTCTTTAATCACGTAAGTGGT
ACGTGCTTCTGCATCCGGATGGCCCGGTTCACCTTTCAGCAGTACGAACTGAATCTGACCGTCTTTGTTC
AGATCCCAACCCTGATTCGCCGCCCAGTGTTTAGCAATCAAATCGCCTTGAATAATGCCGGACTCTTTGG
AGTCAGTGCCAACGTAGTAGGCTTTGTCGTAGCTATCCAGCGCCTTACGAGACGGTTCTTTGTTGAAGAA
AACCACCGGCACGTTTTGCCCACGCGCTTTCTCAATCACCGTACCCGCAGCTGCCGGGTCAACCAGGTTG
ATTGCCAGTGCCTTCACCCCTTTCGCCAGCAATACGTCGATCTGATCGTTCTGCTTGGACTGGTCATTCT
GAGAATCATTCATCAGCAGCTGAACATCTGGCGCGGCTTTCGCATCTTGCTCAATAGCCTTGCGCACTAC
AGACATAAAGTTATCGTCGTACTTATAGATTGTTACACCAATGCGAGTATCAGCGATCCCGGCGGCGGTC
ACGAACTCCAGCAGGACCATGTGATCGCGCTTCTCGTTGGGGTCTTTGCTCAGGGCGGACTGGGTGCTCA
GGTAGTGGTTGTCGGGCAGCAGCACGGGGCCGTCGCCGATGGGGGTGTTCTGCTGGTAGTGGTCGGCGAG
CTGCACGCTGCCGTCCTCGATGTTGTGGCGGATCTTGAAGTTGGCCTTGATGCCGTTCTTCTGC
